Addgene plasmid #217239: pMV-Mariner-3_Crp
Purpose: Donor plasmid of Mariner-3_Crp Transposon
Depositing lab: Yong E Zhang. Depositing organization: Institute of Zoology, Chinese Academy of Sciences. Publication: Heterologous survey of 130 DNA transposons in human cells highlights their functional divergence and expands the genome engineering toolbox. Zhang T, Tan S, Tang N, Li Y, Zhang C, Sun J, Guo Y, Gao H, Cai Y, Sun W, Wang C, Fu L, Ma H, Wu Y, Hu X, Zhang X, Gee P, Yan W, Zhao Y, Chen Q, Guo B, Wang H, Zhang YE. Cell. 2024 Jul 11;187(14):3741-3760.e30. doi: 10.1016/j.cell.2024.05.007. Epub 2024 Jun 5. PubMed 38843831.
Backbone
  Vector backbone: pMV
  Vector type: Mammalian Expression
Growth in bacteria
  Bacterial resistance: Ampicillin, 100 μg/mL
  Growth temperature: 37°C
  Growth strain: DH5alpha
  Copy number: High Copy
Gene/Insert
  Gene/Insert name: TIRs of Mariner-3_Crp transposon
  Species: Synthetic
  Cloning method: Restriction Enzyme; 5′ cloning site Unknown (unknown if destroyed); 3′ cloning site Unknown (unknown if destroyed)
Terms and licenses: Academic/Nonprofit Terms; Industry Terms: Not Available to Industry
How to cite: pMV-Mariner-3_Crp was a gift from Yong E Zhang (Addgene plasmid # 217239 ; http://n2t.net/addgene:217239 ; RRID:Addgene_217239)
