[The description below was written by a language model from this plasmid's Addgene catalogue record and pLannotate feature annotations shown in this document.]
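Description:
pMV-Mariner-3_Crp is a 4.7 kb transposon donor plasmid built on the pMV backbone and classed as a mammalian expression vector. It is propagated in E. coli as a high-copy plasmid through a ColE1/pUC-type origin of replication and selected with ampicillin via the β-lactamase gene and its native promoter. A short remnant of lacZα is also detected, most likely a leftover of the cloning backbone with no functional role.

The catalogued insert is the pair of synthetic terminal inverted repeats (TIRs) of the Mariner-3_Crp DNA transposon, the sequences a cognate transposase recognises to excise the intervening DNA and integrate it into a genome. The TIRs themselves are not called in the automated feature table, so their exact positions are not given, but the annotated mammalian cassette is presumably the cargo they flank. That cassette consists of the mouse PGK promoter driving a puromycin N-acetyltransferase coding sequence (annotated as a fragment, consistent with loss of its stop codon) followed closely by EGFP and terminated by the bovine growth hormone polyadenylation signal. The short gap between the two reading frames suggests a linker or self-cleaving peptide joining them in a single transcript, though the record does not identify one.

No transposase is encoded on this plasmid, so it would have to be supplied in trans from a separate helper construct. Stable integration of the cargo can then be scored by puromycin resistance or green fluorescence. The plasmid comes from a survey of DNA transposons tested for activity in human cells as candidate genome engineering tools.
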