Features (pLannotate 1.2.2; 8 found; start..end, strand, type, name):
    118..138     -  CDS            lacZα (fragment): LacZα fragment of β-galactosidase; lacZ fragment
    332..831     +  promoter       PGK promoter: mouse phosphoglycerate kinase 1 promoter
    856..1450    +  CDS            PuroR (fragment): puromycin N-acetyltransferase; pac from Streptomyces alboniger; confers resistance to puromycin
   1514..2233    +  CDS            EGFP: the original enhanced GFP (Yang et al., 1996) mammalian codon-optimized
   2261..2485    +  polyA_signal   bGH poly(A) signal: bovine growth hormone polyadenylation signal
   3029..3617    -  rep_origin     ori: high-copy-number ColE1/pMB1/pBR322/pUC origin of replication
   3788..4648    -  CDS            AmpR: β-lactamase; bla; confers resistance to ampicillin, carbenicillin, and related antibiotics
   4649..26      -  promoter       AmpR promoter (across the origin): bla
>Addgene plasmid #217239 | pMV-Mariner-3_Crp | addgene full sequence | sequence record 443566 | Addgene NGS Result
AAAAATAAACAAATAGGGGTTCCGCGCACATTTCCCCGAAAAGTGCCACCTGACGTCTAAGAAACCATTA
TTATCATGACATTAACCTATAAAAATAGGCGTATCACGAGGCCCTTTCGTTGTAAAACGACGGCCAGTCG
AACCACGCAATGCGTCTCGATCCGCAGTGTCTTGCGTCTCTCAATTGTACAGTAGAACCCCGTTTTACGC
GTATTCGACTTACCCGAGTCTCGCGTTTACGCGAATTAATATTAGCACCCAAGCAGAAAAATACACCCCG
AGACGCGCGTCATTCGCGTATATACGCGAGACCGGTGCTAGCAATTCTACCGGGTAGGGGAGGCGCTTTT
CCCAAGGCAGTCTGGAGCATGCGCTTTAGCAGCCCCGCTGGGCACTTGGCGCTACACAAGTGGCCTCTGG
CCTCGCACACATTCCACATCCACCGGTAGGCGCCAACCGGCTCCGTTCTTTGGTGGCCCCTTCGCGCCAC
CTTCTACTCCTCCCCTAGTCAGGAAGTTCCCCCCCGCCCCGCAGCTCGCGTCGTGCAGGACGTGACAAAT
GGAAGTAGCACGTCTCACTAGTCTCGTGCAGATGGACAGCACCGCTGAGCAATGGAAGCGGGTAGGCCTT
TGGGGCAGCGGCCAATAGCAGCTTTGCTCCTTCGCTTTCTGGGCTCAGAGGCTGGGAAGGGGTGGGTCCG
GGGGCGGGCTCAGGGGCGGGCTCAGGGGCGGGGCGGGCGCCCGAAGGTCCTCCGGAGGCCCGGCATTCTG
CACGCTTCAAAAGCGCACGTCTGCCGCGCTGTTCTCCTCTTCCTCATCTCCGGGCCTTTCGACCTGCAGC
CAACGCCACCATGGGGACCGAGTACAAGCCCACGGTGCGCCTCGCCACCCGCGACGACGTCCCCCGGGCC
GTACGCACCCTCGCCGCCGCGTTCGCCGACTACCCCGCCACGCGCCACACCGTCGACCCGGACCGCCACA
TCGAGCGGGTCACCGAGCTGCAAGAACTCTTCCTCACGCGCGTCGGGCTCGACATCGGCAAGGTGTGGGT
CGCGGACGACGGCGCCGCGGTGGCGGTCTGGACCACGCCGGAGAGCGTCGAAGCGGGGGCGGTGTTCGCC
GAGATCGGCCCGCGCATGGCCGAGTTGAGCGGTTCCCGGCTGGCCGCGCAGCAACAGATGGAAGGCCTCC
TGGCGCCGCACCGGCCCAAGGAGCCCGCGTGGTTCCTGGCCACCGTCGGCGTCTCGCCCGACCACCAGGG
CAAGGGTCTGGGCAGCGCCGTCGTGCTCCCCGGAGTGGAGGCGGCCGAGCGCGCCGGGGTGCCCGCCTTC
CTGGAGACCTCCGCGCCCCGCAACCTCCCCTTCTACGAGCGGCTCGGCTTCACCGTCACCGCCGACGTCG
AGGTGCCCGAAGGACCGCGCACCTGGTGCATGACCCGCAAGCCCGGTGCCATCGATGCCACTAACTTCTC
CCTGTTGAAACAAGCAGGGGATGTCGAAGAGAATCCCGGGCCAATGGTGAGCAAGGGCGAGGAGCTGTTC
ACCGGGGTGGTGCCCATCCTGGTCGAGCTGGACGGCGACGTAAACGGCCACAAGTTCAGCGTGTCCGGCG
AGGGCGAGGGCGATGCCACCTACGGCAAGCTGACCCTGAAGTTCATCTGCACCACCGGCAAGCTGCCCGT
GCCCTGGCCCACCCTCGTGACCACCCTGACCTACGGCGTGCAGTGCTTCAGCCGCTACCCCGACCACATG
AAGCAGCACGACTTCTTCAAGTCCGCCATGCCCGAAGGCTACGTCCAGGAGCGCACCATCTTCTTCAAGG
ACGACGGCAACTACAAGACCCGCGCCGAGGTGAAGTTCGAGGGCGACACCCTGGTGAACCGCATCGAGCT
GAAGGGCATCGACTTCAAGGAGGACGGCAACATCCTGGGGCACAAGCTGGAGTACAACTACAACAGCCAC
AACGTCTATATCATGGCCGACAAGCAGAAGAACGGCATCAAGGTGAACTTCAAGATCCGCCACAACATCG
AGGACGGCAGCGTGCAGCTCGCCGACCACTACCAGCAGAACACCCCCATCGGCGACGGCCCCGTGCTGCT
GCCCGACAACCACTACCTGAGCACCCAGTCCGCCCTGAGCAAAGACCCCAACGAGAAGCGCGATCACATG
GTCCTGCTGGAGTTCGTGACCGCCGCCGGGATCACTCTCGGCATGGACGAGCTGTACAAGTAATTAATTA
AGCTCGCTGATCAGCCTCGACTGTGCCTTCTAGTTGCCAGCCATCTGTTGTTTGCCCCTCCCCCGTGCCT
TCCTTGACCCTGGAAGGTGCCACTCCCACTGTCCTTTCCTAATAAAATGAGGAAATTGCATCGCATTGTC
TGAGTAGGTGTCATTCTATTCTGGGGGGTGGGGTGGGGCAGGACAGCAAGGGGGAGGATTGGGAAGACAA
TAGCAGGCATGCTGGGGATGCGGTGGGCTCTATGGCTTCTGAGGCGCGCCCTCGAGTGGATGGATTGAAG
ATTGTTGCATGTCCATTTTGTATTTTTTTATTATTTTACTTATAATGTAAATGAATAAATATGTTTACAA
TACGTTTTTGTAACATAATAAATAAAGTATTGGTTGAAAAAGGTTGTATTTGGTGCCTTTGGTGTCATAA
ATGTGAGGTCCAAGGAACGCAACCCCTCACTTTTCTATTATTTCCTATGGGAAAATTCACCTCGAGTTGC
GCGAATTCGACATACGCGAGGTTTCTCAGGAACGCAATATACGCGTAAGTCGGGGTTCTACTGTAGGGCC
CAGAGACGGAGTCACTGCCAACCGAGACGGTCATAGCTGTTTCCTGTGTGCCGCTTCCTCGCTCACTGAC
TCGCTGCGCTCGGTCGTTCGGCTGCGGCGAGCGGTATCAGCTCACTCAAAGGCGGTAATACGGTTACCCA
CAGAATCAGGGGATAACGCAGGAAAGAACATGTGAGCAAAAGGCCAGCAAAAGGCCAGGAACCGTAAAAA
GGCCGCGTTGCTGGCGTTTTTCCATAGGCTCCGCCCCCCTGACGAGCATCACAAAAATCGACGCTCAAGT
CAGAGGTGGCGAAACCCGACAGGACTATAAAGATACCAGGCGTTTCCCCCTGGAAGCTCCCTCGTGCGCT
CTCCTGTTCCGACCCTGCCGCTTACCGGATACCTGTCCGCCTTTCTCCCTTCGGGAAGCGTGGCGCTTTC
TCATAGCTCACGCTGTAGGTATCTCAGTTCGGTGTAGGTCGTTCGCTCCAAGCTGGGCTGTGTGCACGAA
CCCCCCGTTCAGCCCGACCGCTGCGCCTTATCCGGTAACTATCGTCTTGAGTCCAACCCGGTAAGACACG
ACTTATCGCCACTGGCAGCAGCCACTGGTAACAGGATTAGCAGAGCGAGGTATGTAGGCGGTGCTACAGA
GTTCTTGAAGTGGTGGCCTAACTACGGCTACACTAGAAGAACAGTATTTGGTATCTGCGCTCTGCTGAAG
CCAGTTACCTTCGGAAAAAGAGTTGGTAGCTCTTGATCCGGCAAACAAACCACCGCTGGTAGCGGTGGTT
TTTTTGTTTGCAAGCAGCAGATTACGCGCAGAAAAAAAGGATCTCAAGAAGATCCTTTGATCTTTTCTAC
GGGGTCTGACGCTCAGTGGAACGAAAACTCACGTTAAGGGATTTTGGTCATGAGATTATCAAAAAGGATC
TTCACCTAGATCCTTTTAAATTAAAAATGAAGTTTTAAATCAATCTAAAGTATATATGAGTAAACTTGGT
CTGACAGTTACCAATGCTTAATCAGTGAGGCACCTATCTCAGCGATCTGTCTCTTTCGTTCATCCATAGT
TGCCTGACTCCCCGTCGTGTAGATAACTACGATACGGGAGGGCTTACCATCTGGCCCCAGTGCTGCAATA
ATACCGCGGGACCCACGCTCACCGGCTCCAGATTTATCAGCAATAAACCAGCCAGCCGGAAGGGCCGAGC
GCAGAAGTGGTCCTGCAACTTTATCCGCCTCCATCCAGTCTATTAATTGTTGCCGGGAAGCTAGAGTAAG
TAGTTCGCCAGTTAATAGTTTGCGCAACGTTGTTGCCATCGCTACAGGCATCGTGGTATCACGCTCGTCG
TTTGGTATGGCTTCATTCAGCTCCGGTTCCCAACGATCAAGGCGAGTTACATGATCCCCCATGTTGCGCA
AAAAAGCGGTTAGCTCCTTCGGTCCTCCGATCGTTGTCAGAAGTAAGTTGGCCGCCGTGTTATCACTCAT
GGTTATGGCAGCACTACATAATTCTCTTACTGTCATGCCATCCGTAAGATGCTTTTCTGTGACTGGTGAG
TACTCAACCAAGTCATTCTGAGAATAGTGTATGCGGCGACCGAGTTGCTCTTGCCCGGCGTCAATACGGG
ATAATACCGCGCCACATAGCAGAACTTTAAAAGTGCTCATCATTGGAAAACGTTCTTCGGGGCGAAAACT
CTCAAGGATCTTACCGCTGTTGAGATCCAGTTCGATGTAACCCACTCGTGCACCCAACTGATCTTCAGCA
TCTTTTACTTTCACCAGCGTTTCTGGGTGAGCAAAAACAGGAAGGCAAAATGCCGCAAAAAAGGGAATAA
GGGCGACACGGAAATGTTGAATACTCATACTCTTCCTTTTTCAATATTATTGAAGCATTTATCAGGGTTA
TTGTCTCATGAGCGGATACATATTTGAATGTATTTAG
